>Addgene plasmid #79890 | pCR4-TOPO-pTARBAC-iTol2-Amp | depositor full sequence | sequence record 159601 | pCR4-TOPO-pTARBAC-iTol2-Amp sequence 14736 bps
TTCATAGGGAATTCGAGCTCACGCGTACTGATGCATGATCCGGGTTTAAACCCAGTACTCTAGATCCTCT
AGAGTCGACCTGCAGGCATGCAAGCTTGGCGTAATCATGGTCATAGCTGTTTCCTGTGTGAAATTGTTAT
CCGCTCACAATTCCACACAACATACGAGCCGGAAGCATAAAGTGTAAAGCCTGGGGTGCCTAATGAGTGA
GCTAACTCACATTAATTGCGTTGCGCTCACTGCCCGCTTTCCAGTCGGGAAACCTGTCGTGCCAGCTGCA
TTAATGAATCGGCCAACGCGCGGGGAGAGGCGGTTTGCGTATTGGGCGCTCTTCCGCTTCCTCGCTCACT
GACTCGCTGCGCTCGGTCGTTCGGCTGCGGCGAGCGGTATCAGCTCACTCAAAGGCGGTAATACGGTTAT
CCACAGAATCAGGGGATAACGCAGGAAAGAACATGTGAGCAAAAGGCCAGCAAAAGGCCAGGAACCGTAA
AAAGGCCGCGTTGCTGGCGTTTTTCCATAGGCTCCGCCCCCCTGACGAGCATCACAAAAATCGACGCTCA
AGTCAGAGGTGGCGAAACCCGACAGGACTATAAAGATACCAGGCGTTTCCCCCTGGAAGCTCCCTCGTGC
GCTCTCCTGTTCCGACCCTGCCGCTTACCGGATACCTGTCCGCCTTTCTCCCTTCGGGAAGCGTGGCGCT
TTCTCAATGCTCACGCTGTAGGTATCTCAGTTCGGTGTAGGTCGTTCGCTCCAAGCTGGGCTGTGTGCAC
GAACCCCCCGTTCAGCCCGACCGCTGCGCCTTATCCGGTAACTATCGTCTTGAGTCCAACCCGGTAAGAC
ACGACTTATCGCCACTGGCAGCAGCCACTGGTAACAGGATTAGCAGAGCGAGGTATGTAGGCGGTGCTAC
AGAGTTCTTGAAGTGGTGGCCTAACTACGGCTACACTAGAAGGACAGTATTTGGTATCTGCGCTCTGCTG
AAGCCAGTTACCTTCGGAAAAAGAGTTGGTAGCTCTTGATCCGGCAAACAAACCACCGCTGGTAGCGGTG
GTTTTTTTGTTTGCAAGCAGCAGATTACGCGCAGAAAAAAAGGATCTCAAGAAGATCCTTTGATCTTTTC
TACGGGGTCTGACGCTCAGTGGAACGAAAACTCACGTTAAGGGATTTTGGTCATGAGATTATCAAAAAGG
ATCTTCACCTAGATCCTTTTAAATTAAAAATGAAGTTTTAAATCAATCTAAAGTATATATGAGTAAACTT
GGTCTGACAGTTACCAATGCTTAATCAGTGAGGCACCTATCTCAGCGATCTGTCTATTTCGTTCATCCAT
AGTTGCCTGACTCCCCGTCGTGTAGATAACTACGATACGGGAGGGCTTACCATCTGGCCCCAGTGCTGCA
ATGATACCGCGAGACCCACGCTCACCGGCTCCAGATTTATCAGCAATAAACCAGCCAGCCGGAAGGGCCG
AGCGCAGAAGTGGTCCTGCAACTTTATCCGCCTCCATCCAGTCTATTAATTGTTGCCGGGAAGCTAGAGT
AAGTAGTTCGCCAGTTAATAGTTTGCGCAACGTTGTTGCCATTGCTACAGGCATCGTGGTGTCACGCTCG
TCGTTTGGTATGGCTTCATTCAGCTCCGGTTCCCAACGATCAAGGCGAGTTACATGATCCCCCATGTTGT
GCAAAAAAGCGGTTAGCTCCTTCGGTCCTCCGATCGTTGTCAGAAGTAAGTTGGCCGCAGTGTTATCACT
CATGGTTATGGCAGCACTGCATAATTCTCTTACTGTCATGCCATCCGTAAGATGCTTTTCTGTGACTGGT
GAGTACTCAACCAAGTCATTCTGAGAATAGTGTATGCGGCGACCGAGTTGCTCTTGCCCGGCGTCAATAC
GGGATAATACCGCGCCACATAGCAGAACTTTAAAAGTGCTCATCATTGGAAAACGTTCTTCGGGGCGAAA
ACTCTCAAGGATCTTACCGCTGTTGAGATCCAGTTCGATGTAACCCACTCGTGCACCCAACTGATCTTCA
GCATCTTTTACTTTCACCAGCGTTTCTGGGTGAGCAAAAACAGGAAGGCAAAATGCCGCAAAAAAGGGAA
TAAGGGCGACACGGAAATGTTGAATACTCATACTCTTCCTTTTTCAATATTATTGAAGCATTTATCAGGG
TTATTGTCTCATGAGCGGATACATATTTGAATGTATTTAGAAAAATAAACAAATAGGGGTTCCGCGCACA
TTTCCCCGAAAAGTGCCACCTGACGTCTAAGAAACCATTATTATCATGACATTAACCTATAAAAATAGGC
GTATCACGAGGCCCTTTCGTCTCGCGCGTTTCGGTGATGACGGTGAAAACCTCTGACACATGCAGCTCCC
GGAGACGGTCACAGCTTGTCTGTAAGCGGATGCCGGGAGCAGACAAGCCCGTCAGGGCGCGTCAGCGGGT
GTTGGCGGGTGTCGGGGCTGGCTTAACTATGCGGCATCAGAGCAGATTGTACTGAGAGTGCACCATATGC
GGTGTGAAATACCGCACAGATGCGTAAGGAGAAAATACCGCATCAGGCGCCATTCGCCATTCAGGCTGCG
CAACTGTTGGGAAGGGCGATCGGTGCGGGCCTCTTCGCTATTACGCCAGCTGGCGAAAGGGGGATGTGCT
GCAAGGCGATTAAGTTGGGTAACGCCAGGGTTTTCCCAGTCACGACGTTGTAAAACGACGGCCAGTGAAT
TCCCTATGAAGATCCTTCTATAGTGTCACCTAAATGTCGACGGCCAGGCGGCCGCCAGGCCTACCCACTA
GTCAATTCGGGAGGATCGAAACGGCAGATCGCAAAAAACAGTACATACAGAAGGAGACATGAACATGAAC
ATCAAAAAAATTGTAAAACAAGCCACAGTTCTGACTTTTACGACTGCACTTCTGGCAGGAGGAGCGACTC
AAGCCTTCGCGAAAGAAAATAACCAAAAAGCATACAAAGAAACGTACGGCGTCTCTCATATTACACGCCA
TGATATGCTGCAGATCCCTAAACAGCAGCAAAACGAAAAATACCAAGTGCCTCAATTCGATCAATCAACG
ATTAAAAATATTGAGTCTGCAAAAGGACTTGATGTGTGGGACAGCTGGCCGCTGCAAAACGCTGACGGAA
CAGTAGCTGAATACAACGGCTATCACGTTGTGTTTGCTCTTGCGGGAAGCCCGAAAGACGCTGATGACAC
ATCAATCTACATGTTTTATCAAAAGGTCGGCGACAACTCAATCGACAGCTGGAAAAACGCGGGCCGTGTC
TTTAAAGACAGCGATAAGTTCGACGCCAACGATCCGATCCTGAAAGATCAGACGCAAGAATGGTCCGGTT
CTGCAACCTTTACATCTGACGGAAAAATCCGTTTATTCTACACTGACTATTCCGGTAAACATTACGGCAA
ACAAAGCCTGACAACAGCGCAGGTAAATGTGTCAAAATCTGATGACACACTCAAAATCAACGGAGTGGAA
GATCACAAAACGATTTTTGACGGAGACGGAAAAACATATCAGAACGTTCAGCAGTTTATCGATGAAGGCA
ATTATACATCCGGCGACAACCATACGCTGAGAGACCCTCACTACGTTGAAGACAAAGGCCATAAATACCT
TGTATTCGAAGCCAACACGGGAACAGAAAACGGATACCAAGGCGAAGAATCTTTATTTAACAAAGCGTAC
TACGGCGGCGGCACGAACTTCTTCCGTAAAGAAAGCCAGAAGCTTCAGCAGAGCGCTAAAAAACGCGATG
CTGAGTTAGCGAACGGCGCCCTCGGTATCATAGAGTTAAATAATGATTACACATTGAAAAAAGTAATGAA
GCCGCTGATCACTTCAAACACGGTAACTGATGAAATCGAGCGCGCGAATGTTTTCAAAATGAACGGCAAA
TGGTACTTGTTCACTGATTCACGCGGTTCAAAAATGACGATCGATGGTATTAACTCAAACGATATTTACA
TGCTTGGTTATGTATCAAACTCTTTAACCGGCCCTTACAAGCCGCTGAACAAAACAGGGCTTGTGCTGCA
AATGGGTCTTGATCCAAACGATGTGACATTCACTTACTCTCACTTCGCAGTGCCGCAAGCCAAAGGCAAC
AATGTGGTTATCACAAGCTACATGACAAACAGAGGCTTCTTCGAGGATAAAAAGGCAACATTTGCGCCAA
GCTTCTTAATGAACATCAAAGGCAATAAAACATCCGTTGTCAAAAACAGCATCCTGGAGCAAGGACAGCT
GACAGTCAACTAATAACAGCAAAAAGAAAATGCCGATACTTCATTGGCATTTTCTTTTATTTCTCAACAA
GATGGTGAATTGACTAGTGGGTAGATCCACAGGACGGGTGTGGTCGCCATGATCGCGTAGTCGATAGTGG
CTCCAAGTAGCGAAGCGAGCAGGACTGGGCGGCGGCCAAAGCGGTCGGACAGTGCTCCGAGAACGGGTGC
GCATAGAAATTGCATCAACGCATATAGCGCTAGATTATTGAAGCATTTATCAGGGTTATTGTCTCATGAG
CGGATACATATTTGAATGTATTTAGAAAAATAAACAAATAGGGGTTCCGCGCACATTTCCCCGAAAAGTG
CCACCTGACGGATCGCTTGCCTGTAACTTACACGCGCCTCGTAGGCCTGAGAGCAGGAAGAGCAAGATAA
AAGGTAGTATTTGTTGGCGATCCCCCTAGAGTCTTTTACATCTTCGGAAAACAAAAACTATTTTTTCTTT
AATTTCTTTTTTTACTTTCTATTTTTAATTTATATATTTATATTAAAAAATTTAAATTATAATTATTTTT
ATAGCACGTGATGAAAAGGACCCTAAGAAACCATTATTATCATGACATTAACCTATAAAAATAGGCGTAT
CACGAGGCCCTTTCGTCTCGCGCGTTTCGGTGATGACGGTGAAAACCTCTGACACATGCAGCTCCCGGAG
ACGGTCACAGCTTGTCTGTAAGCGGATGCCGGGAGCAGACAAGCCCGTCAGGGCGCGTCAGCGGGTGTTG
GCGGGTGTCGGGGCTGGCTTAACTATGCGGCATCAGAGCAGATTGTACTGAGAATGCACCATAATTCCCG
TTTTAAGAGCTTGGTGAGCGCTAGGAGTCACTGCCAGGTATCGTTTGAACACGGCATTAGTCAGGGAAGT
CATAACACAGTCCTTTCCCGCAATTTTCTTTTTCTATTACTCTTGGCCTCCTCTAGTACACTCTATATTT
TTTTATGCCTCGGTAATGATTTTCATTTTTTTTTTTCCACCTAGCGGATGACTCTTTTTTTTTCTTAGCG
ATTGGCATTATCACATAATGAATTATACATTATATAAAGTAATGTGATTTCTTCGAAGAATATACTAAAA
AATGAGCAGGCAAGATAAACGAAGGCAAAGATGACAGAGCAGAAAGCCCTAGTAAAGCGTATTACAAATG
AAACCAAGATTCAGATTGCGATCTCTTTAAAGGGTGGTCCCCTAGCGATAGAGCACTCGATCTTCCCAGA
AAAAGAGGCAGAAGCAGTAGCAGAACAGGCCACACAATCGCAAGTGATTAACGTCCACACAGGTATAGGG
TTTCTGGACCATATGATACATGCTCTGGCCAAGCATTCCGGCTGGTCGCTAATCGTTGAGTGCATTGGTG
ACTTACACATAGACGACCATCACACCACTGAAGACTGCGGGATTGCTCTCGGTCAAGCTTTTAAAGAGGC
CCTAGGGGCCGTGCGTGGAGTAAAAAGGTTTGGATCAGGATTTGCGCCTTTGGATGAGGCACTTTCTAGA
GCGGTGGTAGATCTTTCGAACAGGCCGTACGCAGTTGTCGAACTTGGTTTGCAAAGGGAGAAAGTAGGAG
ATCTCTCTTGCGAGATGATCCCGCATTTTCTTGAAAGCTTTGCAGAGGCTAGCAGAATTACCCTCCACGT
TGATTGTCTGCGAGGCAAGAATGATCATCACCGTAGTGAGAGTGCGTTCAAGGCTCTTGCGGTTGCCATA
AGAGAAGCCACCTCGCCCAATGGTACCAACGATGTTCCCTCCACCAAAGGTGTTCTTATGTAGTGACACC
GATTATTTAAAGCTGCAGCATACGATATATATACATGTGTATATATGTATACCTATGAATGTCAGTAAGT
ATGTATACGAACAGTATGATACTGAAGATGACAAGGTAATGCATCATTCTATACGTGTCATTCTGAACGA
GGCGCGCTTTCCTTTTTTCTTTTTGCTTTTTCTTTTTTTTTCTCTTGAACTCGACGGATCTATGCGGTGT
GAAATACCGCACAGATGCGTAAGGAGAAAATACCGCATCAGGAAATTGTAAGCGTTAATCTAGCAGCACG
CCATAGTGACTGGCGATGCTGTCGGAATGGACGATATCCCGCAAGAGGCCCGGCAGTACCGGCATAACCA
AGCCTATGCCTACAGCATCCAGGGTGACGGTGCCGAGGATGACGATGAGCGCATTGTTAGATTTCATACA
CGGTGCCTGACTGCGTTAGCAATTTAACTGTGATAAACTACCGCATTAAAGCTTATCGATGATAAGCTGT
CAAACATGAGAATTGATCCGGAACCCTTAATAAGTGATCTCCAAAAAATAAGTACTTTTTGACTGTAAAT
AAAATTGTAAGGAGTAAAAAGTACTTTTTTTTCTAAAAAAATGTAATTAAGTAAAAGTAAAAGTATTGAT
TTTTAATTGTACTCAAGTAAAGTAAAAATCCCCAAAAATAATACTTAAGTACAGTAATCAAGTAAAATTA
CTCAAGTACTTTACACCTCTGGTTCTTGACCCCCTACCACTTTTCGGGGAAATGTGCGCGGAACCCCTAT
TTGTTTATTTTTCTAAATACATTCAAATATGTATCCGCTCATGAGACAATAACCCTGATAAATGCTTCAA
TAATATTGAAAAAGGAAGAGTATGAGTATTCAACATTTCCGTGTCGCCCTTATTCCCTTTTTTGCGGCAT
TTTGCCTTCCTGTTTTTGCTCACCCAGAAACGCTGGTGAAAGTAAAAGATGCTGAAGATCAGTTGGGTGC
ACGAGTGGGTTACATCGAACTGGATCTCAACAGCGGTAAGATCCTTGAGAGTTTTCGCCCCGAAGAACGT
TTTCCAATGATGAGCACTTTTAAAGTTCTGCTATGTGGCGCGGTATTATCCCGTATTGACGCCGGGCAAG
AGCAACTCGGTCGCCGCATACACTATTCTCAGAATGACTTGGTTGAGTACTCACCAGTCACAGAAAAGCA
TCTTACGGATGGCATGACAGTAAGAGAATTATGCAGTGCTGCCATAACCATGAGTGATAACACTGCGGCC
AACTTACTTCTGACAACGATCGGAGGACCGAAGGAGCTAACCGCTTTTTTGCACAACATGGGGGATCATG
TAACTCGCCTTGATCGTTGGGAACCGGAGCTGAATGAAGCCATACCAAACGACGAGCGTGACACCACGAT
GCCTGTAGCAATGGCAACAACGTTGCGCAAACTATTAACTGGCGAACTACTTACTCTAGCTTCCCGGCAA
CAATTAATAGACTGGATGGAGGCGGATAAAGTTGCAGGACCACTTCTGCGCTCGGCCCTTCCGGCTGGCT
GGTTTATTGCTGATAAATCTGGAGCCGGTGAGCGTGGGTCTCGCGGTATCATTGCAGCACTGGGGCCAGA
TGGTAAGCCCTCCCGTATCGTAGTTATCTACACGACGGGGAGTCAGGCAACTATGGATGAACGAAATAGA
CAGATCGCTGAGATAGGTGCCTCACTGATTAAGCATTGGTAAGGTACCGGCATATGGTTCTTGACAGAGG
TGTAAAAAGTACTCAAAAATTTTACTCAAGTGAAAGTACAAGTACTTAGGGAAAATTTTACTCAATTAAA
AGTAAAAGTATCTGGCTAGAATCTTACTTGAGTAAAAGTAAAAAAGTACTCCATTAAAATTGTACTTGAG
TATTTAGGTCCCTCGACTATAGGGTCACCGTCGACAGCGACACACTTGCATCGGATGCAGCCCGGTTAAC
GTGCCGGCACGGCCTGGGTAACCAGGTATTTTGTCCACATAACCGTGCGCAAAATGTTGTGGATAAGCAG
GACACAGCAGCAATCCACAGCAGGCATACAACCGCACACCGAGGTTACTCCGTTCTACAGGTTACGACGA
CATGTCAATACTTGCCCTTGACAGGCATTGATGGAATCGTAGTCTCACGCTGATAGTCTGATCGACAATA
CAAGTGGGACCGTGGTCCCAGACCGATAATCAGACCGACAACACGAGTGGGATCGTGGTCCCAGACTAAT
AATCAGACCGACGATACGAGTGGGACCGTGGTCCCAGACTAATAATCAGACCGACGATACGAGTGGGACC
GTGGTTCCAGACTAATAATCAGACCGACGATACGAGTGGGACCGTGGTCCCAGACTAATAATCAGACCGA
CGATACGAGTGGGACCATGGTCCCAGACTAATAATCAGACCGACGATACGAGTGGGACCGTGGTCCCAGT
CTGATTATCAGACCGACGATACGAGTGGGACCGTGGTCCCAGACTAATAATCAGACCGACGATACGAGTG
GGACCGTGGTCCCAGACTAATAATCAGACCGACGATACGAGTGGGACCGTGGTCCCAGTCTGATTATCAG
ACCGACGATACAAGTGGAACAGTGGGCCCAGAGAGAATATTCAGGCCAGTTATGCTTTCTGGCCTGTAAC
AAAGGACATTAAGTAAAGACAGATAAACGTAGACTAAAACGTGGTCGCATCAGGGTGCTGGCTTTTCAAG
TTCCTTAAGAATGGCCTCAATTTTCTCTATACACTCAGTTGGAACACGAGACCTGTCCAGGTTAAGCACC
ATTTTATCGCCCTTATACAATACTGTCGCTCCAGGAGCAAACTGATGTCGTGAGCTTAAACTAGTTCTTG
ATGCAGATGACGTTTTAAGCACAGAAGTTAAAAGAGTGATAACTTCTTCAGCTTCAAATATCACCCCAGC
TTTTTTCTGCTCATGAAGGTTAGATGCCTGCTGCTTAAGTAATTCCTCTTTATCTGTAAAGGCTTTTTGA
AGTGCATCACCTGACCGGGCAGATAGTTCACCGGGGTGAGAAAAAAGAGCAACAACTGATTTAGGCAATT
TGGCGGTGTTGATACAGCGGGTAATAATCTTACGTGAAATATTTTCCGCATCAGCCAGCGCAGAAATATT
TCCAGCAAATTCATTCTGCAATCGGCTTGCATAACGCTGACCACGTTCATAAGCACTTGTTGGGCGATAA
TCGTTACCCAATCTGGATAATGCAGCCATCTGCTCATCATCCAGCTCGCCAACCAGAACACGATAATCAC
TTTCGGTAAGTGCAGCAGCTTTACGACGGCGACTCCCATCGGCAATTTCTATGACACCAGATACTCTTCG
ACCGAACGCCGGTGTCTGTTGACCAGTCAGTAGAAAAGAAGGGATGAGATCATCCAGTGCGTCCTCAGTA
AGCAGCTCCTGGTCACGTTCATTACCTGACCATACCCGAGAGGTCTTCTCAACACTATCACCCCGGAGCA
CTTCAAGAGTAAACTTCACATCCCGACCACATACAGGCAAAGTAATGGCATTACCGCGAGCCATTACTCC
TACGCGCGCAATTAACGAATCCACCATCGGGGCAGCTGGTGTCGATAACGAAGTATCTTCAACCGGTTGA
GTATTGAGCGTATGTTTTGGAATAACAGGCGCACGCTTCATTATCTAATCTCCCAGCGTGGTTTAATCAG
ACGATCGAAAATTTCATTGCAGACAGGTTCCCAAATAGAAAGAGCATTTCTCCAGGCACCAGTTGAAGAG
CGTTGATCAATGGCCTGTTCAAAAACAGTTCTCATCCGGATCTGACCTTTACCAACTTCATCCGTTTCAC
GTACAACATTTTTTAGAACCATGCTTCCCCAGGCATCCCGAATTTGCTCCTCCATCCACGGGGACTGAGA
GCCATTACTATTGCTGTATTTGGTAAGCAAAATACGTACATCAGGCTCGAACCCTTTAAGATCAACGTTC
TTGAGCAGATCACGAAGCATATCGAAAAACTGCAGTGCGGAGGTGTAGTCAAACAACTCAGCAGGCGTGG
GAACAATCAGCACATCAGCAGCACATACGACATTAATCGTGCCGATACCCAGGTTAGGCGCGCTGTCAAT
AACTATGACATCATAGTCATGAGCAACAGTTTCAATGGCCAGTCGGAGCATCAGGTGTGGATCGGTGGGC
AGTTTACCTTCATCAAATTTGCCCATTAACTCAGTTTCAATACGGTGCAGAGCCAGACAGGAAGGAATAA
TGTCAAGCCCCGGCCAGCAAGTGGGCTTTATTGCATAAGTGACATCGTCCTTTTCCCCAAGATAGAAAGG
CAGGAGAGTGTCTTCTGCATGAATATGAAGATCTGGTACCCATCCGTGATACATTGAGGCTGTTCCCTGG
GGGTCGTTACCTTCCACGAGCAAAACACGTAGCCCCTTCAGAGCCAGATCCTGAGCAAGATGAACAGAAA
CTGAGGTTTTGTAAACGCCGCCTTTATGGGCAGCAACCCCGATCACCGGTGGAAATACGTCTTCAGCACG
TCGCAATCGCGTACCAAACACATCACGCATATGATTAATTTGTTCAATTGTATAACCAACACGTTGCTCA
ACCCGTCCTCGAATTTCCATATCCGGGTGCGGTAGTCGCCCTGCTTTCTCGGCATCTCTGATAGCCTGAG
AAGAAACCCCAACTAAATCCGCTGCTTCACCTATTCTCCAGCGCCGGGTTATTTTCCTCGCTTCCGGGCT
GTCATCATTAAACTGTGCAATGGCGATAGCCTTCGTCATTTCATGACCAGCGTTTATGCACTGGTTAAGT
GTTTCCATGAGTTTCATTCTGAACATCCTTTAATCATTGCTTTGCGTTTTTTTATTAAATCTTGCAATTT
ACTGCAAAGCAACAACAAAATCGCAAAGTCATCAAAAAACCGCAAAGTTGTTTAAAATAAGAGCAACACT
ACAAAAGGAGATAAGAAGAGCACATACCTCAGTCACTTATTATCACTAGCGCTCGCCGCAGCCGTGTAAC
CGAGCATAGCGAGCGAACTGGCGAGGAAGCAAAGAAGAACTGTTCTGTCAGATAGCTCTTACGCTCAGCG
CAAGAAGAAATATCCACCGTGGGAAAAACTCCAGGTAGAGGTACACACGCGGATAGCCAATTCAGAGTAA
TAAACTGTGATAATCAACCCTCATCAATGATGACGAACTAACCCCCGATATCAGGTCACATGACGAAGGG
AAAGAGAAGGAAATCAACTGTGACAAACTGCCCTCAAATTTGGCTTCCTTAAAAATTACAGTTCAAAAAG
TATGAGAAAATCCATGCAGGCTGAAGGAAACAGCAAAACTGTGACAAATTACCCTCAGTAGGTCAGAACA
AATGTGACGAACCACCCTCAAATCTGTGACAGATAACCCTCAGACTATCCTGTCGTCATGGAAGTGATAT
CGCGGAAGGAAAATACGATATGAGTCGTCTGGCGGCCTTTCTTTTTCTCAATGTATGAGAGGCGCATTGG
AGTTCTGCTGTTGATCTCATTAACACAGACCTGCAGGAAGCGGCGGCGGAAGTCAGGCATACGCTGGTAA
CTTTGAGGCAGCTGGTAACGCTCTATGATCCAGTCGATTTTCAGAGAGACGATGCCTGAGCCATCCGGCT
TACGATACTGACACAGGGATTCGTATAAACGCATGGCATACGGATTGGTGATTTCTTTTGTTTCACTAAG
CCGAAACTGCGTAAACCGGTTCTGTAACCCGATAAAGAAGGGAATGAGATATGGGTTGATATGTACACTG
TAAAGCCCTCTGGATGGACTGTGCGCACGTTTGATAAACCAAGGAAAAGATTCATAGCCTTTTTCATCGC
CGGCATCCTCTTCAGGGCGATAAAAAACCACTTCCTTCCCCGCGAAACTCTTCAATGCCTGCCGTATATC
CTTACTGGCTTCCGCAGAGGTCAATCCGAATATTTCAGCATATTTAGCAACATGGATCTCGCAGATACCG
TCATGTTCCTGTAGGGTGCCATCAGATTTTCTGATCTGGTCAACGAACAGATACAGCATACGTTTTTGAT
CCCGGGAGAGACTATATGCCGCCTCAGTGAGGTCGTTTGACTGGACGATTCGCGGGCTATTTTTACGTTT
CTTGTGATTGATAACCGCTGTTTCCGCCATGACAGATCCATGTGAAGTGTGACAAGTTTTTAGATTGTCA
CACTAAATAAAAAAGAGTCAATAAGCAGGGATAACTTTGTGAAAAAACAGCTTCTTCTGAGGGCAATTTG
TCACAGGGTTAAGGGCAATTTGTCACAGACAGGACTGTCATTTGAGGGTGATTTGTCACACTGAAAGGGC
AATTTGTCACAACACCTTCTCTAGAACCAGCATGGATAAAGGCCTACAAGGCGCTCTAAAAAAGAAGATC
TAAAAACTATAAAAAAAATAATTATAAAAATATCCCCGTGGATAAGTGGATAACCCCAAGGGAAGTTTTT
TCAGGCATCGTGTGTAAGCAGAATATATAAGTGCTGTTCCCTGGTGCTTCCTCGCTCACTCGAGGGCTTC
GCCCTGTCGCTCAACTGCGGCGAGCACTACTGGCTGTAAAAGGACAGACCACATCATGGTTCTGTGTTCA
TTAGGTTGTTCTGTCCATTGCTGACATAATCCGCTCCACTTCAACGTAACACCGCACGAAGATTTCTATT
GTTCCTGAAGGCATATTCAAATCGTTTTCGTTACCGCTTGCAGGCATCATGACAGAACACTACTTCCTAT
AAACGCTACACAGGCTCCTGAGATTAATAATGCGGATCTCTACGATAATGGGAGATTTTCCCGACTGTTT
CGTTCGCTTCTCAGTGGATAACAGCCAGCTTCTCTGTTTAACAGACAAAAACAGCATATCCACTCAGTTC
CACATTTCCATATAAAGGCCAAGGCATTTATTCTCAGGATAATTGTTTCAGCATCGCAACCGCATCAGAC
TCCGGCATCGCAAACTGCACCCGGTGCCGGGCAGCCACATCCAGCGCAAAAACCTTCGTGTAGACTTCCG
TTGAACTGATGGACTTATGTCCCATCAGGCTTTGCAGAACTTTCAGCGGTATACCGGCATACAGCATGTG
CATCGCATAGGAATGGCGGAACGTATGTGGTGTGACCGGAACAGAGAACGTCACACCGTCAGCAGCAGCG
GCGGCAACCGCCTCCCCAATCCAGGTCCTGACCGTTCTGTCCGTCACTTCCCAGATCCGCGCTTTCTCTG
TCCTTCCTGTGCGACGGTTACGCCGCTCCATGAGCTTATCGCGAATAAATACCTGTGACGGAAGATCACT
TCGCAGAATAAATAAATCCTGGTGTCCCTGTTGATACCGGGAAGCCCTGGGCCAACTTTTGGCGAAAATG
AGACGTTGATCGGCACGTAAGAGGTTCCAACTTTCACCATAATGAAATAAGATCACTACCGGGCGTATTT
TTTGAGTTATCGAGATTTTCAGGAGCTAAGGAAGCTAAAATGGAGAAAAAAATCACTGGATATACCACCG
TTGATATATCCCAATGGCATCGTAAAGAACATTTTGAGGCATTTCAGTCAGTTGCTCAATGTACCTATAA
CCAGACCGTTCAGCTGGATATTACGGCCTTTTTAAAGACCGTAAAGAAAAATAAGCACAAGTTTTATCCG
GCCTTTATTCACATTCTTGCCCGCCTGATGAATGCTCATCCGGAGTTCCGTATGGCAATGAAAGACGGTG
AGCTGGTGATATGGGATAGTGTTCACCCTTGTTACACCGTTTTCCATGAGCAAACTGAAACGTTTTCATC
GCTCTGGAGTGAATACCACGACGATTTCCGGCAGTTTCTACACATATATTCGCAAGATGTGGCGTGTTAC
GGTGAAAACCTGGCCTATTTCCCTAAAGGGTTTATTGAGAATATGTTTTTCGTCTCAGCCAATCCCTGGG
TGAGTTTCACCAGTTTTGATTTAAACGTGGCCAATATGGACAACTTCTTCGCCCCCGTTTTCACCATGGG
CAAATATTATACGCAAGGCGACAAGGTGCTGATGCCGCTGGCGATTCAGGTTCATCATGCCGTTTGTGAT
GGCTTCCATGTCGGCAGAATGCTTAATGAATTACAACAGTACTGCGATGAGTGGCAGGGCGGGGCGTAAT
TTTTTTAAGGCAGTTATTGGTGCCCTTAAACGCCTGGTTGCTACGCCTGAATAAGTGATAATAAGCGGAT
GAATGGCAGAAATTCGATGATAAGCTGTCAAACATGAGAATTGGTCGACGGCGCGCCAAAGCTTGCATGC
CTGCAGCCGCGTAACCTGGCAAAATCGGTTACGGTTGAGTAATAAATGGATGCCCTGCGTAAGCGGGGCA
CATTTCATTACCTCTTTCTCCGCACCCGACATAGATAATAACTTCGTATAGTATACATTATACGAAGTTA
TCTAGTAGACTTAATTAAGGATCGATCCGGCGCGCCAATAGTCATGCCCCGCGCCCACCGGAAGGAGCTG
ACTGGGTTGAAGGCTCTCAAGGGCATCGGTCGAGCTTGACATTGTAGGACTATATTGCTCTAATAAATTT
GCGGCCGCTAATACGACTCACTATAGGGAGAGGATC
Features (pLannotate 1.2.2; 42 found; start..end, strand, type, name):
     63..97      +  misc_feature   MCS (fragment): pUC18/19 multiple cloning site
    132..154     -  protein_bind   lac operator (fragment): The lac repressor binds to the lac operator to inhibit transcription in E. coli. This inhibition can be relieved by adding lactose or isopropyl-β-D-thiogalactopyranoside (IPTG). lac repressor encoded by lacI
    158..188     -  promoter       lac promoter: promoter for the E. coli lac operon
    203..224     -  protein_bind   CAP binding site: CAP binding activates transcription in the presence of cAMP. E. coli catabolite activator protein
    237..329     -  CDS            lacI (fragment): lac repressor; lacI; The lac repressor binds to the lac operator to inhibit transcription in E. coli. This inhibition can be relieved by adding lactose or isopropyl-β-D-thiogalactopyranoside (IPTG).
    512..1100    -  rep_origin     ori: high-copy-number ColE1/pMB1/pBR322/pUC origin of replication
   1271..2131    -  CDS            AmpR: β-lactamase; bla; confers resistance to ampicillin, carbenicillin, and related antibiotics
   2132..2236    -  promoter       AmpR promoter: bla
   2331..2366    +  CDS            rop (fragment): Rop protein, which maintains plasmids at low copy number; rop
   2468..2567    +  misc_feature   bom (fragment): basis of mobility region from pBR322
   2573..2730    -  CDS            lacZα (fragment): LacZα fragment of β-galactosidase; lacZ fragment
   2747..2765    -  promoter       SP6 promoter: promoter for bacteriophage SP6 RNA polymerase
   2865..4280    +  CDS            sacB: SACB_BACSU - Experimental evidence at protein level: Swiss-Prot protein existence level 1. From Bacillus subtilis (strain 168).
   4364..4513    -  CDS            TcR (fragment): tetracycline efflux protein; tet; confers resistance to tetracycline
   4514..4601    -  promoter       AmpR promoter (fragment): bla
   4631..4663    -  misc_feature   CEN/ARS (fragment): S. cerevisiae CEN6 centromere fused to an autonomously replicating sequence
   4666..4842    -  misc_feature   CEN/ARS (fragment): S. cerevisiae CEN6 centromere fused to an autonomously replicating sequence
   4917..4952    +  CDS            rop (fragment): Rop protein, which maintains plasmids at low copy number; rop
   5054..5103    +  misc_feature   bom (fragment): basis of mobility region from pBR322
   5103..5183    -  CDS            MRM1 (fragment): MRM1_YEAST - Also known as PET56 From Saccharomyces cerevisiae (strain ATCC 204508 / S288c) (Baker's yeast).
   5233..5420    +  promoter       HIS3 promoter: S. cerevisiae HIS3
   5421..6080    +  CDS            HIS3: HIS7_YEAST - Experimental evidence at protein level: Swiss-Prot protein existence level 1. From Saccharomyces cerevisiae (strain ATCC 204508 / S288c) (Baker's yeast).
   6291..6342    +  misc_feature   bom (fragment): basis of mobility region from pBR322
   6360..6507    -  CDS            TcR (fragment): tetracycline efflux protein; tet; confers resistance to tetracycline
   6555..6583    -  promoter       tet promoter: E. coli promoter for tetracycline efflux protein gene
   6847..6951    +  promoter       AmpR promoter: bla
   6952..7812    +  CDS            AmpR: β-lactamase; bla; confers resistance to ampicillin, carbenicillin, and related antibiotics
   7999..8154    -  CDS            yuaZ (fragment): YUAZ_ECO57 - Protein predicted: Swiss-Prot protein existence level 4. From Escherichia coli O157:H7.
   8254..8727    -  misc_feature   sopC: sopC; centromere-like partitioning region of the bacterial F plasmid
   8800..9771    -  CDS            sopB: partitioning protein for the bacterial F plasmid; sopB
   9771..10946   -  CDS            sopA: partitioning protein for the bacterial F plasmid; sopA
  11272..11522   -  misc_feature   incC: incC; incompatibility region of the bacterial F plasmid
  11525..12280   -  CDS            repE: replication initiation protein for the bacterial F plasmid; repE
  12371..12590   -  rep_origin     ori2: secondary origin of replication for the bacterial F plasmid; also known as oriS
  13057..13401   -  CDS            resD (fragment): REDF_ECOLI - Also known as D. Protein inferred from homology: Swiss-Prot protein existence level 3. Acts as a repressor of transcription and as a site-specific resolvase that cleaves at the RfsF site. From Escherichia coli (strain K12).
  13517..13619   +  promoter       cat promoter: promoter of the E. coli cat gene encoding chloramphenicol acetyltransferase
  13620..14276   +  CDS            cat: CAT_ECOLX - Experimental evidence at protein level: Swiss-Prot protein existence level 1. This enzyme is an effector of chloramphenicol resistance in bacteria. From Escherichia coli. This protein is used as a marker in many commonly used cloning vectors, such as pACYC184.
  14364..14381   -  promoter       tet promoter (fragment): E. coli promoter for tetracycline efflux protein gene
  14409..14426   -  misc_feature   MCS (fragment): pUC18/19 multiple cloning site
  14528..14561   +  protein_bind   loxP511: Cre-mediated recombination occurs in the 8-bp core sequence (GTATACAT). loxP511 sites are compatible with each other, but incompatible with wild-type loxP sites. Cre recombinase
  14598..14663   -  CDS            TcR (fragment): tetracycline efflux protein; tet; confers resistance to tetracycline
  14709..14727   +  promoter       T7 promoter: promoter for bacteriophage T7 RNA polymerase
