>Addgene plasmid #79890 | pCR4-TOPO-pTARBAC-iTol2-Amp | addgene full sequence | sequence record 242752 | Addgene NGS Result
GAATCGGCCAACGCGCGGGGAGAGGCGGTTTGCGTATTGGGCGCTCTTCCGCTTCCTCGCTCACTGACTC
GCTGCGCTCGGTCGTTCGGCTGCGGCGAGCGGTATCAGCTCACTCAAAGGCGGTAATACGGTTATCCACA
GAATCAGGGGATAACGCAGGAAAGAACATGTGAGCAAAAGGCCAGCAAAAGGCCAGGAACCGTAAAAAGG
CCGCGTTGCTGGCGTTTTTCCATAGGCTCCGCCCCCCTGACGAGCATCACAAAAATCGACGCTCAAGTCA
GAGGTGGCGAAACCCGACAGGACTATAAAGATACCAGGCGTTTCCCCCTGGAAGCTCCCTCGTGCGCTCT
CCTGTTCCGACCCTGCCGCTTACCGGATACCTGTCCGCCTTTCTCCCTTCGGGAAGCGTGGCGCTTTCTC
ATAGCTCACGCTGTAGGTATCTCAGTTCGGTGTAGGTCGTTCGCTCCAAGCTGGGCTGTGTGCACGAACC
CCCCGTTCAGCCCGACCGCTGCGCCTTATCCGGTAACTATCGTCTTGAGTCCAACCCGGTAAGACACGAC
TTATCGCCACTGGCAGCAGCCACTGGTAACAGGATTAGCAGAGCGAGGTATGTAGGCGGTGCTACAGAGT
TCTTGAAGTGGTGGCCTAACTACGGCTACACTAGAAGAACAGTATTTGGTATCTGCGCTCTGCTGAAGCC
AGTTACCTTCGGAAAAAGAGTTGGTAGCTCTTGATCCGGCAAACAAACCACCGCTGGTAGCGGTGGTTTT
TTTGTTTGCAAGCAGCAGATTACGCGCAGAAAAAAAGGATCTCAAGAAGATCCTTTGATCTTTTCTACGG
GGTCTGACGCTCAGTGGAACGAAAACTCACGTTAAGGGATTTTGGTCATGAGACAATAACCCTGATAAAT
GCTTCAATAATATTGAAAAAGGAAGAGTATGAGTATTCAACATTTCCGTGTCGCCCTTATTCCCTTTTTT
GCGGCATTTTGCCTTCCTGTTTTTGCTCACCCAGAAACGCTGGTGAAAGTAAAAGATGCTGAAGATCAGT
TGGGTGCACGAGTGGGTTACATCGAACTGGATCTCAACAGCGGTAAGATCCTTGAGAGTTTTCGCCCCGA
AGAACGTTTTCCAATGATGAGCACTTTTAAAGTTCTGCTATGTGGCGCGGTATTATCCCGTATTGACGCC
GGGCAAGAGCAACTCGGTCGCCGCATACACTATTCTCAGAATGACTTGGTTGAGTACTCACCAGTCACAG
AAAAGCATCTTACGGATGGCATGACAGTAAGAGAATTATGCAGTGCTGCCATAACCATGAGTGATAACAC
TGCGGCCAACTTACTTCTGACAACGATCGGAGGACCGAAGGAGCTAACCGCTTTTTTGCACAACATGGGG
GATCATGTAACTCGCCTTGATCGTTGGGAACCGGAGCTGAATGAAGCCATACCAAACGACGAGCGTGACA
CCACGATGCCTGTAGCAATGGCAACAACGTTGCGCAAACTATTAACTGGCGAACTACTTACTCTAGCTTC
CCGGCAACAATTAATAGACTGGATGGAGGCGGATAAAGTTGCAGGACCACTTCTGCGCTCGGCCCTTCCG
GCTGGCTGGTTTATTGCTGATAAATCTGGAGCCGGTGAGCGTGGGTCTCGCGGTATCATTGCAGCACTGG
GGCCAGATGGTAAGCCCTCCCGTATCGTAGTTATCTACACGACGGGGAGTCAGGCAACTATGGATGAACG
AAATAGACAGATCGCTGAGATAGGTGCCTCACTGATTAAGCATTGGTAAGGTACCGGCATATGGTTCTTG
ACAGAGGTGTAAAAAGTACTCAAAAATTTTACTCAAGTGAAAGTACAAGTACTTAGGGAAAATTTTACTC
AATTAAAAGTAAAAGTATCTGGCTAGAATCTTACTTGAGTAAAAGTAAAAAAGTACTCCATTAAAATTGT
ACTTGAGTATTTAGGTCCCTCGACTATAGGGTCACCGTCGACAGCGACACACTTGCATCGGATGCAGCCC
GGTTAACGTGCCGGCACGGCCTGGGTAACCAGGTATTTTGTCCACATAACCGTGCGCAAAATGTTGTGGA
TAAGCAGGACACAGCAGCAATCCACAGCAGGCATACAACCGCACACCGAGGTTACTCCGTTCTACAGGTT
ACGACGACATGTCAATACTTGCAAGGGCGAATTCGCGGCCGCTAAATTCAATTCGCCCTATAGTGAGTCG
TATTACAATTCACTGGCCGTCGTTTTACAACGTCGTGACTGGGAAAACCCTGGCGTTACCCAACTTAATC
GCCTTGCAGCACATCCCCCTTTCGCCAGCTGGCGTAATAGCGAAGAGGCCCGCACCGATCGCCCTTCCCA
ACAGTTGCGCAGCCTATACGTACGGCAGTTTAAGGTTTACACCTATAAAAGAGAGAGCCGTTATCGTCTG
TTTGTGGATGTACAGAGTGATATTATTGACACGCCGGGGCGACGGATGGTGATCCCCCTGGCCAGTGCAC
GTCTGCTGTCAGATAAAGTCTCCCGTGAACTTTACCCGGTGGTGCATATCGGGGATGAAAGCTGGCGCAT
GATGACCACCGATATGGCCAGTGTGCCGGTCTCCGTTATCGGGGAAGAAGTGGCTGATCTCAGCCACCGC
GAAAATGACATCAAAAACGCCATTAACCTGATGTTCTGGGGAATATAAATGTCAGGCATGAGATTATCAA
AAAGGATCTTCACCTAGATCCTTTTCACGTAGAAAGCCAGTCCGCAGAAACGGTGCTGACCCCGGATGAA
TGTCAGCTACTGGGCTATCTGGACAAGGGAAAACGCAAGCGCAAAGAGAAAGCAGGTAGCTTGCAGTGGG
CTTACATGGCGATAGCTAGACTGGGCGGTTTTATGGACAGCAAGCGAACCGGAATTGCCAGCTGGGGCGC
CCTCTGGTAAGGTTGGGAAGCCCTGCAAAGTAAACTGGATGGCTTTCTTGCCGCCAAGGATCTGATGGCG
CAGGGGATCAAGCTCTGATCAAGAGACAGGATGAGGATCGTTTCGCATGATTGAACAAGATGGATTGCAC
GCAGGTTCTCCGGCCGCTTGGGTGGAGAGGCTATTCGGCTATGACTGGGCACAACAGACAATCGGCTGCT
CTGATGCCGCCGTGTTCCGGCTGTCAGCGCAGGGGCGCCCGGTTCTTTTTGTCAAGACCGACCTGTCCGG
TGCCCTGAATGAACTGCAAGACGAGGCAGCGCGGCTATCGTGGCTGGCCACGACGGGCGTTCCTTGCGCA
GCTGTGCTCGACGTTGTCACTGAAGCGGGAAGGGACTGGCTGCTATTGGGCGAAGTGCCGGGGCAGGATC
TCCTGTCATCTCACCTTGCTCCTGCCGAGAAAGTATCCATCATGGCTGATGCAATGCGGCGGCTGCATAC
GCTTGATCCGGCTACCTGCCCATTCGACCACCAAGCGAAACATCGCATCGAGCGAGCACGTACTCGGATG
GAAGCCGGTCTTGTCGATCAGGATGATCTGGACGAAGAGCATCAGGGGCTCGCGCCAGCCGAACTGTTCG
CCAGGCTCAAGGCGAGCATGCCCGACGGCGAGGATCTCGTCGTGACCCATGGCGATGCCTGCTTGCCGAA
TATCATGGTGGAAAATGGCCGCTTTTCTGGATTCATCGACTGTGGCCGGCTGGGTGTGGCGGACCGCTAT
CAGGACATAGCGTTGGCTACCCGTGATATTGCTGAAGAGCTTGGCGGCGAATGGGCTGACCGCTTCCTCG
TGCTTTACGGTATCGCCGCTCCCGATTCGCAGCGCATCGCCTTCTATCGCCTTCTTGACGAGTTCTTCTG
AATTATTAACGCTTACAATTTCCTGATGCGGTATTTTCTCCTTACGCATCTGTGCGGTATTTCACACCGC
ATCAGGTGGCACTTTTCGGGGAAATGTGCGCGGAACCCCTATTTGTTTATTTTTCTAAATACATTCAAAT
ATGTATCCGCTCATGAGATTATCAAAAAGGATCTTCACCTAGATCCTTTTAAATTAAAAATGAAGTTTTA
AATCAATCTAAAGTATATATGAGTAAACTTGGTCTGACAGTTACCAATGCTTAATCAGTGAGGCACCTAT
CTCAGCGATCTGTCTATTTCGTTCATCCATAGTTGCCTGACTCCCCGTCGTGTAGATAACTACGATACGG
GAGGGCTTACCATCTGGCCCCAGTGCTGCAATGATACCGCGAGACCCACGCTCACCGGCTCCAGATTTAT
CAGCAATAAACCAGCCAGCCGGAAGGGCCGAGCGCAGAAGTGGTCCTGCAACTTTATCCGCCTCCATCCA
GTCTATTAATTGTTGCCGGGAAGCTAGAGTAAGTAGTTCGCCAGTTAATAGTTTGCGCAACGTTGTTGCC
ATTGCTACAGGCATCGTGGTGTCACGCTCGTCGTTTGGTATGGCTTCATTCAGCTCCGGTTCCCAACGAT
CAAGGCGAGTTACATGATCCCCCATGTTGTGCAAAAAAGCGGTTAGCTCCTTCGGTCCTCCGATCGTTGT
CAGAAGTAAGTTGGCCGCAGTGTTATCACTCATGGTTATGGCAGCACTGCATAATTCTCTTACTGTCATG
CCATCCGTAAGATGCTTTTCTGTGACTGGTGAGTACTCAACCAAGTCATTCTGAGAATAGTGTATGCGGC
GACCGAGTTGCTCTTGCCCGGCGTCAATACGGGATAATACCGCGCCACATAGCAGAACTTTAAAAGTGCT
CATCATTGGAAAACGTTCTTCGGGGCGAAAACTCTCAAGGATCTTACCGCTGTTGAGATCCAGTTCGATG
TAACCCACTCGTGCACCCAACTGATCTTCAGCATCTTTTACTTTCACCAGCGTTTCTGGGTGAGCAAAAA
CAGGAAGGCAAAATGCCGCAAAAAAGGGAATAAGGGCGACACGGAAATGTTGAATACTCATACTCTTCCT
TTTTCAATATTATTGAAGCATTTATCAGGGTTATTGTCTCATGAGCGGATACATATTTGAATGTATTTAG
AAAAATAAACAAATAGGGGTTCCGCGCACATTTCCCCGAAAAGTGGTAGGGGGTCAAGAACCAGAGGTGT
AAAGTACTTGAGTAATTTTACTTGATTACTGTACTTAAGTATTATTTTTGGGGATTTTTACTTTACTTGA
GTACAATTAAAAATCAATACTTTTACTTTTACTTAATTACATTTTTTTAGAAAAAAAAGTACTTTTTACT
CCTTACAATTTTATTTACAGTCAAAAAGTACTTATTTTTTGGAGATCACTTATTAAGGGTTCCGGATCAA
TTCTCATGTTTGACAGCTTATCATCGATAAGCTTTAATGCGGTAGTTTATCACAGTTAAATTGCTAACGC
AGTCAGGCACCGTGTATGAAATCTAACAATGCGCTCATCGTCATCCTCGGCACCGTCACCCTGGATGCTG
TAGGCATAGGCTTGGTTATGCCGGTACTGCCGGGCCTCTTGCGGGATATCGTCCATTCCGACAGCAAGGG
CGAATTCGTTTAAACCTGCAGGACTAGTCCCTTTAGTGAGGGTTAATTCTGAGCTTGGCGTAATCATGGT
CATAGCTGTTTCCTGTGTGAAATTGTTATCCGCTCACAATTCCACACAACATACGAGCCGGAAGCATAAA
GTGTAAAGCCTGGGGTGCCTAATGAGTGAGCTAACTCACATTAATTGCGTTGCGCTCACTGCCCGCTTTC
CAGTCGGGAAACCTGTCGTGCCAGCTGCATTAAT
Features (pLannotate 1.2.2; 20 found; start..end, strand, type, name):
    227..815     -  rep_origin     ori: high-copy-number ColE1/pMB1/pBR322/pUC origin of replication
    886..938     +  promoter       AmpR promoter (fragment): bla
    939..1799    +  CDS            AmpR: β-lactamase; bla; confers resistance to ampicillin, carbenicillin, and related antibiotics
   1986..2141    -  CDS            yuaZ (fragment): YUAZ_ECO57 - Protein predicted: Swiss-Prot protein existence level 4. From Escherichia coli O157:H7.
   2227..2245    -  promoter       T7 promoter: promoter for bacteriophage T7 RNA polymerase
   2248..2395    +  CDS            lacZα (fragment): LacZα fragment of β-galactosidase; lacZ fragment
   2405..2708    +  CDS            ccdB (fragment): CcdB, a bacterial toxin that poisons DNA gyrase; ccdB; Plasmids containing the ccdB gene cannot be propagated in standard E. coli strains.
   2756..3025    +  CDS            tnpA (fragment): TN5P_ECOLX - Also known as tnp. Experimental evidence at protein level: Swiss-Prot protein existence level 1. Mediates transposition of transposon Tn5 by a 'cut and paste' mechanism. First, the monomeric transposase binds the 19 bp inverted DNA repeats flanking the transposon. Then, dimerization of the DNA- bound transposase creates a synaptic DNA complex. After nicking of the first DNA strand, excision of the transposon proceeds through a series of intermediates. The transposase then mediates the insertion of the transposon at a new site by strand transfer. The activity of the wild- type tran
   3057..3851    +  CDS            NeoR/KanR: aminoglycoside phosphotransferase from Tn5; aph(3')-II (or nptII); confers resistance to neomycin, kanamycin, and G418 (Geneticin®)
   3872..3922    -  misc_feature   bom (fragment): basis of mobility region from pBR322
   3949..4008    +  promoter       AmpR promoter (fragment): bla
   4101..4961    -  CDS            AmpR: β-lactamase; bla; confers resistance to ampicillin, carbenicillin, and related antibiotics
   4962..5066    -  promoter       AmpR promoter: bla
   5330..5358    +  promoter       tet promoter: E. coli promoter for tetracycline efflux protein gene
   5406..5526    +  CDS            TcR (fragment): tetracycline efflux protein; tet; confers resistance to tetracycline
   5560..5578    -  promoter       T3 promoter: promoter for bacteriophage T3 RNA polymerase
   5623..5639    -  protein_bind   lac operator: The lac repressor binds to the lac operator to inhibit transcription in E. coli. This inhibition can be relieved by adding lactose or isopropyl-β-D-thiogalactopyranoside (IPTG). lac repressor encoded by lacI
   5647..5677    -  promoter       lac promoter: promoter for the E. coli lac operon
   5692..5713    -  protein_bind   CAP binding site: CAP binding activates transcription in the presence of cAMP. E. coli catabolite activator protein
   5726..44      -  CDS            lacI (fragment) (across the origin): lac repressor; lacI; The lac repressor binds to the lac operator to inhibit transcription in E. coli. This inhibition can be relieved by adding lactose or isopropyl-β-D-thiogalactopyranoside (IPTG).
