[The description below was written by a language model from this plasmid's Addgene catalogue record and pLannotate feature annotations shown in this document.]
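Description:
pCR4-TOPO-pTARBAC-iTol2-Amp is a high-copy bacterial plasmid that serves as a template or donor for BAC recombineering rather than as an expression vector. It was made by TOPO cloning of a roughly 1.8 kb cassette into the pCR4-TOPO backbone, giving a 5,774 bp construct. The sequenced plasmid carries the ColE1/pUC-type origin, a Tn5-derived NeoR/KanR gene (kanamycin is the listed selection) and the backbone β-lactamase gene. It also has the usual pCR4 lac promoter/operator, lacZα–ccdB fusion remnants, and T3 and T7 promoters flanking the cloning site.

The insert is an extended version of the iTol2-Amp cassette. In this design the two Tol2 transposon ends are arranged in inverted orientation around an ampicillin resistance gene. Once the cassette is recombined into a BAC backbone, the genomic insert of the BAC becomes flanked by Tol2 arms and can be mobilised by Tol2 transposase for zebrafish transgenesis. Here the cassette is bordered by long homology arms (224 bp on the 5' side, 221 bp on the 3' side) matching pTARBAC backbone sequence on either side of its loxP sites, which directs recombination into pTARBAC-based clones. The second AmpR gene with its own promoter in the feature table corresponds to the cassette marker, and the adjacent tet promoter, TcR and yuaZ fragments probably reflect the pTARBAC-derived arms. The annotation tool did not label the Tol2 arms themselves.

The depositor's 14,736 nt sequence does not match the catalogued plasmid size. It contains F-plasmid replication and partitioning functions (ori2, repE, sopA/B/C), chloramphenicol resistance, sacB, HIS3 and CEN/ARS elements, and a loxP511 site. It therefore appears to represent a pTARBAC backbone with the cassette integrated, not the TOPO clone itself.
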