Addgene plasmid #79890: pCR4-TOPO-pTARBAC-iTol2-Amp
Purpose: Extended iTol2-Amp cassette for integration of Tol2 arms into BAC clones with pTARBAC backbone. Cassette contains long homologous recombination arms (5’arm-224bp and 3’arm-221bp) that flank loxP sites
Depositing lab: Tatjana Sauka-Spengler. Publication: Biotagging of Specific Cell Populations in Zebrafish Reveals Gene Regulatory Logic Encoded in the Nuclear Transcriptome. Trinh LA, Chong-Morrison V, Gavriouchkina D, Hochgreb-Hagele T, Senanayake U, Fraser SE, Sauka-Spengler T. Cell Rep. 2017 Apr 11;19(2):425-440. doi: 10.1016/j.celrep.2017.03.045. PubMed 28402863.
Backbone
  Vector backbone: pCR4-TOPO
  Total vector size (bp): 5774
  Vector type: Bacterial Expression
Growth in bacteria
  Bacterial resistance: Kanamycin, 50 μg/mL
  Growth temperature: 37°C
  Growth strain: DH5alpha
  Copy number: High Copy
Gene/Insert
  Gene/Insert name: Extended iTol2-Amp cassette for integration of Tol2 arms into BAC clones with pTARBAC backbone
  Species: D. rerio (zebrafish)
  Insert size (bp): 1818
  Cloning method: TOPO Cloning
  Sequencing primers: 5′ GCTGTCGGAATGGACGATA; 3′ GCAAGTATTGACATGTCGTCGT
Resource information
  A portion of this plasmid was derived from a plasmid made by: Kawakami iTol2 cassette
Terms and licenses: Academic/Nonprofit Terms; Industry Terms: Not Available to Industry
How to cite: pCR4-TOPO-pTARBAC-iTol2-Amp was a gift from Tatjana Sauka-Spengler (Addgene plasmid # 79890)
