>Addgene plasmid #79890 | pCR4-TOPO-pTARBAC-iTol2-Amp | depositor partial sequence | sequence record 150071 | GCTGTCGGAATGGACGATA (ptarbac loxp 5'), GCAAGTATTGACATGTCGTCGT (ptarbac loxp 3')
GCTGTCGGAATGGACGATATCCCGCAAGAGGCCCGGCAGTACCGGCATAACCAAGCCTATGCCTACAGCA
TCCAGGGTGACGGTGCCGAGGATGACGATGAGCGCATTGTTAGATTTCATACACGGTGCCTGACTGCGTT
AGCAATTTAACTGTGATAAACTACCGCATTAAAGCTTATCGATGATAAGCTGTCAAACATGAGAATTGAT
CCGGAACCCTTAATAAGTGATCTCCAAAAAATAAGTACTTTTTGACTGTAAATAAAATTGTAAGGAGTAA
AAAGTACTTTTTTTTCTAAAAAAATGTAATTAAGTAAAAGTAAAAGTATTGATTTTTAATTGTACTCAAG
TAAAGTAAAAATCCCCAAAAATAATACTTAAGTACAGTAATCAAGTAAAATTACTCAAGTACTTTACACC
TCTGGTTCTTGACCCCCTACCACTTTTCGGGGAAATGTGCGCGGAACCCCTATTTGTTTATTTTTCTAAA
TACATTCAAATATGTATCCGCTCATGAGACAATAACCCTGATAAATGCTTCAATAATATTGAAAAAGGAA
GAGTATGAGTATTCAACATTTCCGTGTCGCCCTTATTCCCTTTTTTGCGGCATTTTGCCTTCCTGTTTTT
GCTCACCCAGAAACGCTGGTGAAAGTAAAAGATGCTGAAGATCAGTTGGGTGCACGAGTGGGTTACATCG
AACTGGATCTCAACAGCGGTAAGATCCTTGAGAGTTTTCGCCCCGAAGAACGTTTTCCAATGATGAGCAC
TTTTAAAGTTCTGCTATGTGGCGCGGTATTATCCCGTATTGACGCCGGGCAAGAGCAACTCGGTCGCCGC
ATACACTATTCTCAGAATGACTTGGTTGAGTACTCACCAGTCACAGAAAAGCATCTTACGGATGGCATGA
CAGTAAGAGAATTATGCAGTGCTGCCATAACCATGAGTGATAACACTGCGGCCAACTTACTTCTGACAAC
GATCGGAGGACCGAAGGAGCTAACCGCTTTTTTGCACAACATGGGGGATCATGTAACTCGCCTTGATCGT
TGGGAACCGGAGCTGAATGAAGCCATACCAAACGACGAGCGTGACACCACGATGCCTGTAGCAATGGCAA
CAACGTTGCGCAAACTATTAACTGGCGAACTACTTACTCTAGCTTCCCGGCAACAATTAATAGACTGGAT
GGAGGCGGATAAAGTTGCAGGACCACTTCTGCGCTCGGCCCTTCCGGCTGGCTGGTTTATTGCTGATAAA
TCTGGAGCCGGTGAGCGTGGGTCTCGCGGTATCATTGCAGCACTGGGGCCAGATGGTAAGCCCTCCCGTA
TCGTAGTTATCTACACGACGGGGAGTCAGGCAACTATGGATGAACGAAATAGACAGATCGCTGAGATAGG
TGCCTCACTGATTAAGCATTGGTAAGGTACCGGCATATGGTTCTTGACAGAGGTGTAAAAAGTACTCAAA
AATTTTACTCAAGTGAAAGTACAAGTACTTAGGGAAAATTTTACTCAATTAAAAGTAAAAGTATCTGGCT
AGAATCTTACTTGAGTAAAAGTAAAAAAGTACTCCATTAAAATTGTACTTGAGTATTTAGGTCCCTCGAC
TATAGGGTCACCGTCGACAGCGACACACTTGCATCGGATGCAGCCCGGTTAACGTGCCGGCACGGCCTGG
GTAACCAGGTATTTTGTCCACATAACCGTGCGCAAAATGTTGTGGATAAGCAGGACACAGCAGCAATCCA
CAGCAGGCATACAACCGCACACCGAGGTTACTCCGTTCTACAGGTTACGACGACATGTCAATACTTGC
