>Addgene plasmid #79890 | pCR4-TOPO-pTARBAC-iTol2-Amp | addgene partial sequence | sequence record 163459 | M13-Rev 5'-CAGGAAACAGCTATGACC-3'
GAATTAACCCTCACTAAAGGGACTAGTCCTGCAGGTTTAAACGAATTCGCCCTTGCTGTCGGAATGGACG
ATATCCCGCAAGAGGCCCGGCAGTACCGGCATAACCAAGCCTATGCCTACAGCATCCAGGGTGACGGTGC
CGAGGATGACGATGAGCGCATTGTTAGATTTCATACACGGTGCCTGACTGCGTTAGCAATTTAACTGTGA
TAAACTACCGCATTAAAGCTTATCGATGATAAGCTGTCAAACATGAGAATTGATCCGGAACCCTTAATAA
GTGATCTCCAAAAAATAAGTACTTTTTGACTGTAAATAAAATTGTAAGGAGTAAAAAGTACTTTTTTTTC
TAAAAAAATGTAATTAAGTAAAAGTAAAAGTATTGATTTTTAATTGTACTCAAGTAAAGTAAAAATCCCC
AAAAATAATACTTAAGTACAGTAATCAAGTAAAATTACTCAAGTACTTTACACCTCTGGTTCTTGACCCC
CTACCACTTTTCGGGGAAATGTGCGCGGAACCCCTATTTGTTTATTTTTCTAAATACATTCAAATATGTA
TCCGCTCATGAGACAATAACCCTGATAAATGCTTCAATAATATTGAAAAAGGAAGAGTATGAGTATTCAA
CATTTCCGTGTCGCCCTTATTCCCTTTTTTGCGGCATTTTGCCTTCCTGTTTTTGCTCACCCAGAAACGC
TGGTGAAAGTAAAAGATGCTGAAGATCAGTTGGGTGCACGAGTGGGTTACATCGAACTGGATCTCAACAG
CGGTAAGATCCTTGAGAGTTTTCGCCCCGAAGAACGTTTTCCAATGATGAGCACTTTTAAAGTTCTGCTA
TGTGGCGCGGTATTATCCCGTATTGACGCCGGGCAAGAGCAACTCGGTCGCCGCATACACTATTCTCAGA
ATGACTTGGTTGAGTACTCACCAGTCACAGAAAAGCATCTTACGGATGGCATGACAGTAAGAGAATTATG
C
