>Addgene plasmid #79890 | pCR4-TOPO-pTARBAC-iTol2-Amp | addgene partial sequence | sequence record 164119 | T7 5'-TAATACGACTCACTATAGGG-3'
GAATTCGCCCTTGCAAGTATTGACATGTCGTCGTAACCTGTAGAACGGAGTAACCTCGGTGTGCGGTTGT
ATGCCTGCTGTGGATTGCTGCTGTGTCCTGCTTATCCACAACATTTTGCGCACGGTTATGTGGACAAAAT
ACCTGGTTACCCAGGCCGTGCCGGCACGTTAACCGGGCTGCATCCGATGCAAGTGTGTCGCTGTCGACGG
TGACCCTATAGTCGAGGGACCTAAATACTCAAGTACAATTTTAATGGAGTACTTTTTTACTTTTACTCAA
GTAAGATTCTAGCCAGATACTTTTACTTTTAATTGAGTAAAATTTTCCCTAAGTACTTGTACTTTCACTT
GAGTAAAATTTTTGAGTACTTTTTACACCTCTGTCAAGAACCATATGCCGGTACCTTACCAATGCTTAAT
CAGTGAGGCACCTATCTCAGCGATCTGTCTATTTCGTTCATCCATAGTTGCCTGACTCCCCGTCGTGTAG
ATAACTACGATACGGGAGGGCTTACCATCTGGCCCCAGTGCTGCAATGATACCGCGAGACCCACGCTCAC
CGGCTCCAGATTTATCAGCAATAAACCAGCCAGCCGGAAGGGCCGAGCGCAGAAGTGGTCCTGCAACTTT
ATCCGCCTCCATCCAGTCTATTAATTGTTGCCGGGAAGCTAGAGTAAGTAGTTCGCCAGTTAATAGTTTG
CGCAACGTTGTTGCCATTGCTACAGGCATCGTGGTGTCACGCTCGTCGTTTGGTATGGCTTCATTCAGCT
CCGGTTCCCAACGATCAAGGCGAGTTACATGATCCCCCATGTTGTGCAAAAAAGCGGTTAGCTCCTTCGG
